Addgene plasmid #200496: pKLV2-U6gRNA5(MRPL21(14))-PGKpuro2ABFP-W
Purpose: Lentiviral vector expressing gRNA targeting human MRPL21
Depositing lab: Kosuke Yusa. Depositing organization: Kyoto University, Institute for Life and Medical Sciences. Publication: Canonical BAF complex regulates the oncogenic program in human T-cell acute lymphoblastic leukemia. Aoki K, Hyuga M, Tarumoto Y, Nishibuchi G, Ueda A, Ochi Y, Sugino S, Mikami T, Kobushi H, Kato I, Akahane K, Inukai T, Takaori-Kondo A, Takita J, Ogawa S, Yusa K. Blood. 2023 Nov 3:blood.2023020857. doi: 10.1182/blood.2023020857. PubMed 37922452.
Backbone
  Vector backbone: pKLV2-U6gRNA5(BbsI)-PGKpuro2ABFP-W
  Backbone manufacturer: addgene
  Backbone size w/o insert (bp): 8648
  Total vector size (bp): 8650
  Vector type: Lentiviral
  Selectable markers: Puromycin
Growth in bacteria
  Bacterial resistance: Ampicillin, 100 μg/mL
  Growth temperature: 37°C
  Growth strain: NEB Stable
  Copy number: Unknown
Gene/Insert
  Gene/Insert name: MRPL21(14)
  gRNA/shRNA sequence: CAAGCCACTCCTCGGGTAA
  Species: H. sapiens (human)
  Entrez Gene: MRPL21 (a.k.a. L21mt, MRP-L21, bL21m)
  Cloning method: Restriction Enzyme; 5′ cloning site BbsI (destroyed during cloning); 3′ cloning site BbsI (destroyed during cloning)
  Sequencing primers: 5′ AGATAATTAGAATTAATTTGACTG
Terms and licenses: Academic/Nonprofit Terms; Industry Terms: Not Available to Industry
How to cite: pKLV2-U6gRNA5(MRPL21(14))-PGKpuro2ABFP-W was a gift from Kosuke Yusa (Addgene plasmid # 200496 ; http://n2t.net/addgene:200496 ; RRID:Addgene_200496)
