[The description below was written by a language model from this plasmid's Addgene catalogue record and pLannotate feature annotations shown in this document.]
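Description:
pKLV2-U6gRNA5(MRPL21(14))-PGKpuro2ABFP-W is an 8,650 bp HIV-1-derived lentiviral vector that delivers a single CRISPR guide RNA against human MRPL21, which encodes the mitochondrial ribosomal protein bL21m. It was made by ligating the guide spacer into the paired BbsI sites of the pKLV2-U6gRNA5(BbsI)-PGKpuro2ABFP-W backbone, destroying both sites in the process. In bacteria it replicates from a high-copy ColE1/pUC-type origin and is selected with ampicillin through the β-lactamase gene. An f1 origin and remnants of a lac/lacZα cloning region, with flanking T7 and T3 promoters, remain in the backbone.

The viral genome is transcribed from a CMV enhancer/promoter fused to a truncated 5' LTR. It carries the Ψ packaging signal with a gag fragment, the RRE for Rev-dependent nuclear export, and the cPPT/CTS. It ends in a truncated 3' LTR followed by a bGH polyadenylation signal. Between the LTRs, the human U6 RNA polymerase III promoter drives the MRPL21 spacer fused to a Streptococcus pyogenes Cas9 guide scaffold, which is annotated as a tracrRNA fragment. Downstream, the mouse PGK promoter expresses puromycin N-acetyltransferase and TagBFP, which the plasmid name indicates are joined by a 2A peptide. A WPRE follows to enhance transcript expression. Transduced cells can therefore be selected with puromycin or tracked and sorted by blue fluorescence.

No Cas9 coding sequence is annotated, so the nuclease must be supplied separately, for example by Cas9-expressing target cells. The construct is suited to knockout of MRPL21 in human cells. The associated study concerns gene dependencies in T-cell acute lymphoblastic leukemia, although the record does not state the specific role of this guide there.
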