Features (pLannotate 1.2.2; 28 found; start..end, strand, type, name):
    253..452     +  promoter       CMV promoter: human cytomegalovirus (CMV) immediate early promoter
    470..650     +  LTR            5' LTR (truncated): truncated 5' long terminal repeat (LTR) from HIV-1
    697..822     +  misc_feature   HIV-1 Ψ: packaging signal of human immunodeficiency virus type 1
    806..1144    +  CDS            HIV-1 gag (fragment): gag protein from human immunodeficiency virus 1; gag
   1321..1554    +  misc_feature   RRE: The Rev response element (RRE) of HIV-1 allows for Rev-dependent mRNA export from the nucleus to the cytoplasm.
   1931..2031    +  CDS            Rev (fragment): human immunodeficiency virus 1 (HIV-1) Rev protein; rev; enhances nuclear export of unspliced and incompletely spliced viral mRNAs
   2081..2198    +  misc_feature   cPPT/CTS: central polypurine tract and central termination sequence of HIV-1
   2273..2513    +  promoter       U6 promoter: RNA polymerase III promoter for human U6 snRNA
   2560..2627    +  misc_RNA       tracrRNA (fragment): trans-activating CRISPR RNA for the Streptococcus pyogenes CRISPR/Cas9 system
   2650..3149    +  promoter       PGK promoter: mouse phosphoglycerate kinase 1 promoter
   3189..3785    +  CDS            PuroR (fragment): puromycin N-acetyltransferase; pac from Streptomyces; confers resistance to puromycin
   3858..4556    +  CDS            TagBFP: TagBFP is a basic (constitutively fluorescent) blue fluorescent protein published in 2008, derived from Entacmaea quadricolor. It is reported to be a very rapidly-maturing monomer with very low acid sensitivity.
   4568..5154    +  misc_feature   WPRE: woodchuck hepatitis virus posttranscriptional regulatory element
   5148..5294    +  CDS            nef (fragment): NEF_HV1LA - Experimental evidence at protein level: Swiss-Prot protein existence level 1. Extracellular Nef protein targets CD4(+) T-lymphocytes for apoptosis by interacting with CXCR4 surface receptors. From Human immunodeficiency virus type 1 group M subtype B (isolate Lai) (HIV-1).
   5302..5480    +  LTR            5' LTR (truncated): truncated 5' long terminal repeat (LTR) from HIV-1
   5506..5617    +  polyA_signal   bGH poly(A) signal: bovine growth hormone polyadenylation signal
   5756..5774    -  promoter       T3 promoter: promoter for bacteriophage T3 RNA polymerase
   5819..5835    -  protein_bind   lac operator: The lac repressor binds to the lac operator to inhibit transcription in E. coli. This inhibition can be relieved by adding lactose or isopropyl-β-D-thiogalactopyranoside (IPTG). lac repressor encoded by lacI
   5843..5873    -  promoter       lac promoter: promoter for the E. coli lac operon
   5888..5909    -  protein_bind   CAP binding site: CAP binding activates transcription in the presence of cAMP. E. coli catabolite activator protein
   5922..6014    -  CDS            lacI (fragment): lac repressor; lacI; The lac repressor binds to the lac operator to inhibit transcription in E. coli. This inhibition can be relieved by adding lactose or isopropyl-β-D-thiogalactopyranoside (IPTG).
   6197..6785    -  rep_origin     ori: high-copy-number ColE1/pMB1/pBR322/pUC origin of replication
   6956..7816    -  CDS            AmpR: β-lactamase; bla; confers resistance to ampicillin, carbenicillin, and related antibiotics
   7817..7921    -  promoter       AmpR promoter: bla
   7974..8402    -  rep_origin     f1 ori (sequence partly withheld): f1 bacteriophage origin of replication; arrow indicates direction of (+) strand synthesis
   8407..8562    -  CDS            lacZα (fragment): LacZα fragment of β-galactosidase; lacZ fragment
   8570..8588    +  promoter       T7 promoter: promoter for bacteriophage T7 RNA polymerase
   8602..252     +  enhancer       CMV enhancer (across the origin): human cytomegalovirus immediate early enhancer
>Addgene plasmid #200496 | pKLV2-U6gRNA5(MRPL21(14))-PGKpuro2ABFP-W | addgene full sequence | sequence record 418726 | Addgene NGS Result
CGCCCATTGACGTCAATAATGACGTATGTTCCCATAGTAACGCCAATAGGGACTTTCCATTGACGTCAAT
GGGTGGAGTATTTACGGTAAACTGCCCACTTGGCAGTACATCAAGTGTATCATATGCCAAGTACGCCCCC
TATTGACGTCAATGACGGTAAATGGCCCGCCTGGCATTATGCCCAGTACATGACCTTATGGGACTTTCCT
ACTTGGCAGTACATCTACGTATTAGTCATCGCTATTACCATGGTGATGCGGTTTTGGCAGTACATCAATG
GGCGTGGATAGCGGTTTGACTCACGGGGATTTCCAAGTCTCCACCCCATTGACGTCAATGGGAGTTTGTT
TTGGCACCAAAATCAACGGGACTTTCCAAAATGTCGTAACAACTCCGCCCCATTGACGCAAATGGGCGGT
AGGCGTGTACGGTGGGAGGTCTATATAAGCAGCGCGTTTTGCCTGTACTGGGTCTCTCTGGTTAGACCAG
ATCTGAGCCTGGGAGCTCTCTGGCTAACTAGGGAACCCACTGCTTAAGCCTCAATAAAGCTTGCCTTGAG
TGCTTCAAGTAGTGTGTGCCCGTCTGTTGTGTGACTCTGGTAACTAGAGATCCCTCAGACCCTTTTAGTC
AGTGTGGAAAATCTCTAGCAGTGGCGCCCGAACAGGGACTTGAAAGCGAAAGGGAAACCAGAGGAGCTCT
CTCGACGCAGGACTCGGCTTGCTGAAGCGCGCACGGCAAGAGGCGAGGGGCGGCGACTGGTGAGTACGCC
AAAAATTTTGACTAGCGGAGGCTAGAAGGAGAGAGATGGGTGCGAGAGCGTCAGTATTAAGCGGGGGAGA
ATTAGATCGCGATGGGAAAAAATTCGGTTAAGGCCAGGGGGAAAGAAAAAATATAAATTAAAACATATAG
TATGGGCAAGCAGGGAGCTAGAACGATTCGCAGTTAATCCTGGCCTGTTAGAAACATCAGAAGGCTGTAG
ACAAATACTGGGACAGCTACAACCATCCCTTCAGACAGGATCAGAAGAACTTAGATCATTATATAATACA
GTAGCAACCCTCTATTGTGTGCATCAAAGGATAGAGATAAAAGACACCAAGGAAGCTTTAGACAAGATAG
AGGAAGAGCAAAACAAAAGTAAGACCACCGCACAGCAAGCGGCCGGCCGCGCTGATCTTCAGACCTGGAG
GAGGAGATATGAGGGACAATTGGAGAAGTGAATTATATAAATATAAAGTAGTAAAAATTGAACCATTAGG
AGTAGCACCCACCAAGGCAAAGAGAAGAGTGGTGCAGAGAGAAAAAAGAGCAGTGGGAATAGGAGCTTTG
TTCCTTGGGTTCTTGGGAGCAGCAGGAAGCACTATGGGCGCAGCGTCAATGACGCTGACGGTACAGGCCA
GACAATTATTGTCTGGTATAGTGCAGCAGCAGAACAATTTGCTGAGGGCTATTGAGGCGCAACAGCATCT
GTTGCAACTCACAGTCTGGGGCATCAAGCAGCTCCAGGCAAGAATCCTGGCTGTGGAAAGATACCTAAAG
GATCAACAGCTCCTGGGGATTTGGGGTTGCTCTGGAAAACTCATTTGCACCACTGCTGTGCCTTGGAATG
CTAGTTGGAGTAATAAATCTCTGGAACAGATTTGGAATCACACGACCTGGATGGAGTGGGACAGAGAAAT
TAACAATTACACAAGCTTAATACACTCCTTAATTGAAGAATCGCAAAACCAGCAAGAAAAGAATGAACAA
GAATTATTGGAATTAGATAAATGGGCAAGTTTGTGGAATTGGTTTAACATAACAAATTGGCTGTGGTATA
TAAAATTATTCATAATGATAGTAGGAGGCTTGGTAGGTTTAAGAATAGTTTTTGCTGTACTTTCTATAGT
GAATAGAGTTAGGCAGGGATATTCACCATTATCGTTTCAGACCCACCTCCCAACCCCGAGGGGACCCGAC
AGGCCCGAAGGAATAGAAGAAGAAGGTGGAGAGAGAGACAGAGACAGATCCATTCGATTAGTGAACGGAT
CGGCACTGCGTGCGCCAATTCTGCAGACAAATGGCAGTATTCATCCACAATTTTAAAAGAAAAGGGGGGA
TTGGGGGGTACAGTGCAGGGGAAAGAATAGTAGACATAATAGCAACAGACATACAAACTAAAGAATTACA
AAAACAAATTACAAAAATTCAAAATTTTCGGGTTTATTACAGGGACAGCAGAGATCCAGTTTGGTTAGTA
CCGGGCCCTACGCGTCCAAGGTCGGGCAGGAAGAGGGCCTATTTCCCATGATTCCTTCATATTTGCATAT
ACGATACAAGGCTGTTAGAGAGATAATTAGAATTAATTTGACTGTAAACACAAAGATATTAGTACAAAAT
ACGTGACGTAGAAAGTAATAATTTCTTGGGTAGTTTGCAGTTTTAAAATTATGTTTTAAAATGGACTATC
ATATGCTTACCGTAACTTGAAAGTATTTCGATTTCTTGGCTTTATATATCTTGTGGAAAGGACGAAACAC
CGCAAGCCACTCCTCGGGTAAGTTTAAGAGCTATGCTGGAAACAGCATAGCAAGTTTAAATAAGGCTAGT
CCGTTATCAACTTGAAAAAGTGGCACCGAGTCGGTGCTTTTTTTGGATCCAATTCTACCGGGTAGGGGAG
GCGCTTTTCCCAAGGCAGTCTGGAGCATGCGCTTTAGCAGCCCCGCTGGGCACTTGGCGCTACACAAGTG
GCCTCTGGCCTCGCACACATTCCACATCCACCGGTAGGCGCCAACCGGCTCCGTTCTTTGGTGGCCCCTT
CGCGCCACCTTCTACTCCTCCCCTAGTCAGGAAGTTCCCCCCCGCCCCGCAGCTCGCGTCGTGCAGGACG
TGACAAATGGAAGTAGCACGTCTCACTAGTCTCGTGCAGATGGACAGCACCGCTGAGCAATGGAAGCGGG
TAGGCCTTTGGGGCAGCGGCCAATAGCAGCTTTGCTCCTTCGCTTTCTGGGCTCAGAGGCTGGGAAGGGG
TGGGTCCGGGGGCGGGCTCAGGGGCGGGCTCAGGGGCGGGGCGGGCGCCCGAAGGTCCTCCGGAGGCCCG
GCATTCTGCACGCTTCAAAAGCGCACGTCTGCCGCGCTGTTCTCCTCTTCCTCATCTCCGGGCCTTTCGA
CCTGCATCCATCTAGATCTCGAGCAGCTGAAGCTTACCATGACCGAGTACAAGCCCACGGTGCGCCTCGC
CACCCGCGACGACGTCCCCAGGGCCGTACGCACCCTCGCCGCCGCGTTCGCCGACTACCCCGCCACGCGC
CACACCGTCGATCCGGACCGCCACATCGAGCGGGTCACCGAGCTGCAAGAACTCTTCCTCACGCGCGTCG
GGCTCGACATCGGCAAGGTGTGGGTCGCGGACGACGGCGCCGCGGTGGCGGTCTGGACCACGCCGGAGAG
CGTCGAAGCGGGGGCGGTGTTCGCCGAGATCGGCCCGCGCATGGCCGAGTTGAGCGGTTCCCGGCTGGCC
GCGCAGCAACAGATGGAAGGCCTCCTGGCGCCGCACCGGCCCAAGGAGCCCGCGTGGTTCCTGGCCACCG
TCGGCGTCTCGCCCGACCACCAGGGCAAGGGTCTGGGCAGCGCCGTCGTGCTCCCCGGAGTGGAGGCGGC
CGAGCGCGCCGGGGTGCCCGCCTTCCTGGAGACCTCCGCGCCCCGCAACCTCCCCTTCTACGAGCGGCTC
GGCTTCACCGTCACCGCCGACGTCGAGGTGCCCGAAGGACCGCGCACCTGGTGCATGACCCGCAAGCCCG
GTGCCGGCGGCGGGTCCGGAGGAGAGGGCAGAGGAAGTCTCCTAACATGCGGTGACGTGGAGGAGAATCC
TGGCCCAATGAGCGAGCTGATTAAGGAGAACATGCACATGAAGCTGTACATGGAGGGCACCGTGGACAAC
CATCACTTCAAGTGCACATCCGAGGGCGAAGGCAAGCCCTACGAGGGCACCCAGACCATGAGAATCAAGG
TGGTCGAGGGCGGCCCTCTCCCCTTCGCCTTCGACATCCTGGCTACTAGCTTCCTCTACGGCAGCAAGAC
CTTCATCAACCACACCCAGGGCATCCCCGACTTCTTCAAGCAGTCCTTCCCTGAGGGCTTCACATGGGAG
AGAGTCACCACATACGAGGACGGGGGCGTGCTGACCGCTACCCAGGACACCAGCCTCCAGGACGGCTGCC
TCATCTACAACGTCAAGATCAGAGGGGTGAACTTCACATCCAACGGCCCTGTGATGCAGAAGAAAACACT
CGGCTGGGAGGCCTTCACCGAGACGCTGTACCCCGCTGACGGCGGCCTGGAAGGCAGAAACGACATGGCC
CTGAAGCTCGTGGGCGGGAGCCATCTGATCGCAAACATCAAGACCACATATAGATCCAAGAAACCCGCTA
AGAACCTCAAGATGCCTGGCGTCTACTATGTGGACTACAGACTGGAAAGAATCAAGGAGGCCAACAACGA
GACCTACGTCGAGCAGCACGAGGTGGCAGTGGCCAGATACTGCGACCTCCCTAGCAAACTGGGGCACAAG
CTTAATTGAGCGGCCGCTCAACCTCTGGATTACAAAATTTGTGAAAGATTGACTGGTATTCTTAACTATG
TTGCTCCTTTTACGCTATGTGGATACGCTGCTTTAATGCCTTTGTATCATGCTATTGCTTCCCGTATGGC
TTTCATTTTCTCCTCCTTGTATAAATCCTGGTTGCTGTCTCTTTATGAGGAGTTGTGGCCCGTTGTCAGG
CAACGTGGCGTGGTGTGCACTGTGTTTGCTGACGCAACCCCCACTGGTTGGGGCATTGCCACCACCTGTC
AGCTCCTTTCCGGGACTTTCGCTTTCCCCCTCCCTATTGCCACGGCGGAACTCATCGCCGCCTGCCTTGC
CCGCTGCTGGACAGGGGCTCGGCTGTTGGGCACTGACAATTCCGTGGTGTTGTCGGGGAAATCATCGTCC
TTTCCTTGGCTGCTCGCCTGTGTTGCCACCTGGATTCTGCGCGGGACGTCCTTCTGCTACGTCCCTTCGG
CCCTCAATCCAGCGGACCTTCCTTCCCGCGGCCTGCTGCCGGCTCTGCGGCCTCTTCCGCGTCTACGCCT
TCGCCCTCAGACGAGTCGGATCTCCCTTTGGGCCGCCTCCCCGCAGGTACCTTTAAGACCAATGACTTAC
AAGGCAGCTGTAGATCTTAGCCACTTTTTAAAAGAAAAGGGGGGACTGGAAGGGCTAATTCACTCCCAAA
GAAGTCAAGATCTGCTTTTTGCCTGTACTGGGTCTCTCTGGTTAGACCAGAGTCTCTCTGGTTAGACCAG
ATCTGAGCCTGGGAGCTCTCTGGCTAACTAGGGAACCCACTGCTTAAGCCTCAATAAAGCTTGCCTTGAG
TGCTTCAAGTAGTGTGTGCCCGTCTGTTGTGTGACTCTGGTAACTAGAGATCCCTCAGACCCTTTTAGTC
AGTGTGGAAAATCTCTAGCAGTTTAAACCCGCTGATCAGCCTCGACTGTGCCTTCTAGTTGCCAGCCATC
TGTTGTTTGCCCCTCCCCCGTGCCTTCCTTGACCCTGGAAGGTGCCACTCCCACTGTCCTTTCCTAATAA
AATGAGGAAATTGCATCGCATTGTCTGAGTAGGTGTCATTCTATTCTGGGGGGTGGGGTGGGGCAGGACA
GCAAGGGGGAGGATTGGGAAGTCAATAGCAGGCATGCTGGGGATGCGGTGGGCTCTATGGGCGGCCGTTA
ATTAAGCTTTTGTTCCCTTTAGTGAGGGTTAATTGCGCGCTTGGCGTAATCATGGTCATAGCTGTTTCCT
GTGTGAAATTGTTATCCGCTCACAATTCCACACAACATACGAGCCGGGAGCATAAAGTGTAAAGCCTGGG
GTGCCTAATGAGTGAGCTAACTCACATTAATTGCGTTGCGCTCACTGCCCGCTTTCCAGTCGGGAAACCT
GTCGTGCCAGCTGCATTAATGAATCGGCCAACGCGCGGGGAGAGGCGGTTTGCGTATTGGGCGCTCTTCC
GCTTCCTCGCTCACTGACTCGCTGCGCTCGGTCGTTCGGCTGCGGCGAGCGGTATCAGCTCACTCAAAGG
CGGTAATACGGTTATCCACAGAATCAGGGGATAACGCAGGAAAGAACATGTGAGCAAAAGGCCAGCAAAA
GGCCAGGAACCGTAAAAAGGCCGCGTTGCTGGCGTTTTTCCATAGGCTCCGCCCCCCTGACGAGCATCAC
AAAAATCGACGCTCAAGTCAGAGGTGGCGAAACCCGACAGGACTATAAAGATACCAGGCGTTTCCCCCTG
GAAGCTCCCTCGTGCGCTCTCCTGTTCCGACCCTGCCGCTTACCGGATACCTGTCCGCCTTTCTCCCTTC
GGGAAGCGTGGCGCTTTCTCATAGCTCACGCTGTAGGTATCTCAGTTCGGTGTAGGTCGTTCGCTCCAAG
CTGGGCTGTGTGCACGAACCCCCCGTTCAGCCCGACCGCTGCGCCTTATCCGGTAACTATCGTCTTGAGT
CCAACCCGGTAAGACACGACTTATCGCCACTGGCAGCAGCCACTGGTAACAGGATTAGCAGAGCGAGGTA
TGTAGGCGGTGCTACAGAGTTCTTGAAGTGGTGGCCTAACTACGGCTACACTAGAAGAACAGTATTTGGT
ATCTGCGCTCTGCTGAAGCCAGTTACCTTCGGAAAAAGAGTTGGTAGCTCTTGATCCGGCAAACAAACCA
CCGCTGGTAGCGGTGGTTTTTTTGTTTGCAAGCAGCAGATTACGCGCAGAAAAAAAGGATCTCAAGAAGA
TCCTTTGATCTTTTCTACGGGGTCTGACGCTCAGTGGAACGAAAACTCACGTTAAGGGATTTTGGTCATG
AGATTATCAAAAAGGATCTTCACCTAGATCCTTTTAAATTAAAAATGAAGTTTTAAATCAATCTAAAGTA
TATATGAGTAAACTTGGTCTGACAGTTACCAATGCTTAATCAGTGAGGCACCTATCTCAGCGATCTGTCT
ATTTCGTTCATCCATAGTTGCCTGACTCCCCGTCGTGTAGATAACTACGATACGGGAGGGCTTACCATCT
GGCCCCAGTGCTGCAATGATACCGCGAGACCCACGCTCACCGGCTCCAGATTTATCAGCAATAAACCAGC
CAGCCGGAAGGGCCGAGCGCAGAAGTGGTCCTGCAACTTTATCCGCCTCCATCCAGTCTATTAATTGTTG
CCGGGAAGCTAGAGTAAGTAGTTCGCCAGTTAATAGTTTGCGCAACGTTGTTGCCATTGCTACAGGCATC
GTGGTGTCACGCTCGTCGTTTGGTATGGCTTCATTCAGCTCCGGTTCCCAACGATCAAGGCGAGTTACAT
GATCCCCCATGTTGTGCAAAAAAGCGGTTAGCTCCTTCGGTCCTCCGATCGTTGTCAGAAGTAAGTTGGC
CGCAGTGTTATCACTCATGGTTATGGCAGCACTGCATAATTCTCTTACTGTCATGCCATCCGTAAGATGC
TTTTCTGTGACTGGTGAGTACTCAACCAAGTCATTCTGAGAATAGTGTATGCGGCGACCGAGTTGCTCTT
GCCCGGCGTCAATACGGGATAATACCGCGCCACATAGCAGAACTTTAAAAGTGCTCATCATTGGAAAACG
TTCTTCGGGGCGAAAACTCTCAAGGATCTTACCGCTGTTGAGATCCAGTTCGATGTAACCCACTCGTGCA
CCCAACTGATCTTCAGCATCTTTTACTTTCACCAGCGTTTCTGGGTGAGCAAAAACAGGAAGGCAAAATG
CCGCAAAAAAGGGAATAAGGGCGACACGGAAATGTTGAATACTCATACTCTTCCTTTTTCAATATTATTG
AAGCATTTATCAGGGTTATTGTCTCATGAGCGGATACATATTTGAATGTATTTAGAAAAATAAACAAATA
GGGGTTCCGCGCACATTTCCCCGAAAAGTGCCACCTAAATTGTAAGCGTTAATATTTTGTTAAAATTCGC
GTTAAATTTTTGTTAAATCAGCTCATTTTTTAACCAATAGGCCGAAATCGGCAAAATCCCTTATAAATCA
AAAGAATAGACCGAGATAGGGT
[37 nt withheld, positions 8073-8109]
AAAGAACGTGGACTCCAACGTCAAAGG
[49 nt withheld, positions 8137-8185]
T
[91 nt withheld, positions 8187-8277]
G
[124 nt withheld, positions 8279-8402]
CCCATTCGCCATTCAGGCTGCGCAACTGTTGGGAAGGGCGATCGGTGCGGGCCTCTTCGCTATTACGCCA
GCTGGCGAAAGGGGGATGTGCTGCAAGGCGATTAAGTTGGGTAACGCCAGGGTTTTCCCAGTCACGACGT
TGTAAAACGACGGCCAGTGAGCGCGCGTAATACGACTCACTATAGGGCGAATTGACTAGTACATAACTTA
CGGTAAATGGCCCGCCTGGCTGACCGCCCAACGACCCC
